Addgene plasmid #142657: TFORF0604
Purpose: Lentiviral vector for overexpressing transcription factor ORFs with unique 24-bp barcodes. Barcodes facilitate identification of transcription factors in pooled screens.
Depositing lab: Feng Zhang. Depositing organization: Broad Institute. Publication: A transcription factor atlas of directed differentiation. Joung J, Ma S, Tay T, Geiger-Schuller KR, Kirchgatterer PC, Verdine VK, Guo B, Arias-Garcia MA, Allen WE, Singh A, Kuksenko O, Abudayyeh OO, Gootenberg JS, Fu Z, Macrae RK, Buenrostro JD, Regev A, Zhang F. Cell. 2023 Jan 5;186(1):209-229.e26. doi: 10.1016/j.cell.2022.11.026. PubMed 36608654.
Backbone
  Vector backbone: pLX_TRC317
  Backbone manufacturer: Broad Institute Genetic Perturbation Platform
  Backbone size w/o insert (bp): 8264
  Vector type: Mammalian Expression, Lentiviral
  Selectable markers: Puromycin
Growth in bacteria
  Bacterial resistance: Ampicillin, 100 μg/mL
  Growth temperature: 30°C
  Growth strain: NEB Stable
  Copy number: High Copy
Gene/Insert
  Gene/Insert name: PUF60
  Species: H. sapiens (human)
  Insert size (bp): 1694
  Entrez Gene: PUF60 (a.k.a. FIR, RoBPI, SIAHBP1, VRJS)
  Promoter: EF1a
  Cloning method: Unknown
  Sequencing primers: 5′ GGGTGGAGACTGAAGTTAGGCCAG; 3′ CACATAGCGTAAAAGGAGCAACATAG
Terms and licenses: Academic/Nonprofit Terms; Industry Terms: Not Available to Industry
Depositor comments: NM_001271099,ENST00000456095 . The transcription factor ORF portion of this plasmid was synthesized by Genewiz. Please test multiple small colonies in case of plasmid recombination. To make this collection available in a timely manner, a portion of this collection was not fully sequenced by Addgene. If an Addgene verified full plasmid sequence is not available, please contact us prior to placing an order to request the full sequence.
How to cite: TFORF0604 was a gift from Feng Zhang (Addgene plasmid # 142657 ; http://n2t.net/addgene:142657 ; RRID:Addgene_142657)
