[The description below was written by a language model from this plasmid's Addgene catalogue record and pLannotate feature annotations shown in this document.]
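Description:
TFORF0604 is a lentiviral mammalian expression plasmid built on the pLX_TRC317 backbone and carrying the human PUF60 open reading frame as one member of a barcoded transcription factor ORF collection. It is propagated in E. coli through a high-copy ColE1/pUC-type origin with ampicillin selection via β-lactamase. The backbone also retains an f1 origin and remnants of a lac/lacZα cloning region flanked by T7 and T3 promoters. The depositor notes that the plasmid can recombine, as is common for constructs with LTR repeats. The sequenced record is 9,958 nt, consistent with the stated backbone plus a roughly 1.7 kb insert.

The viral portion has a third-generation, self-inactivating layout. An RSV promoter drives a truncated HIV-1 5' LTR, followed by the Ψ packaging signal with a partial gag fragment, the Rev response element, a cPPT/CTS, WPRE and a ΔU3 3' LTR, with an SV40 polyadenylation signal downstream. Within this unit, an SV40 early promoter expresses puromycin N-acetyltransferase for selection of transduced cells, and the EF-1α promoter drives the synthesized PUF60 ORF. The annotation tool matched the ORF to the mouse Puf60 protein entry, but the catalogue records it as human. PUF60 is a DNA- and RNA-binding protein implicated in splicing and in repression of MYC transcription. The unique 24-bp barcode described in the catalogue entry is not annotated in the feature table, although a short U6-derived fragment lies between the ORF and WPRE. The barcode allows the ORF to be identified in pooled overexpression screens, such as those testing which transcription factors direct cell differentiation.
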