Features (pLannotate 1.2.2; 31 found; start..end, strand, type, name):
      5..231     +  promoter       RSV promoter: Rous sarcoma virus enhancer/promoter
    232..412     +  LTR            5' LTR (truncated): truncated 5' long terminal repeat (LTR) from HIV-1
    459..584     +  misc_feature   HIV-1 Ψ: packaging signal of human immunodeficiency virus type 1
    568..931     +  CDS            HIV-1 gag (fragment): gag protein from human immunodeficiency virus 1; gag
   1077..1310    +  misc_feature   RRE: The Rev response element (RRE) of HIV-1 allows for Rev-dependent mRNA export from the nucleus to the cytoplasm.
   1687..1713    +  CDS            Rev (fragment): human immunodeficiency virus 1 (HIV-1) Rev protein; rev; enhances nuclear export of unspliced and incompletely spliced viral mRNAs
   1720..1743    +  promoter       SV40 promoter (fragment): SV40 early promoter
   1744..1815    +  promoter       SV40 promoter (fragment): SV40 enhancer and early promoter
   1839..1974    +  rep_origin     SV40 ori: SV40 origin of replication
   2020..2616    +  CDS            PuroR (fragment): puromycin N-acetyltransferase; pac from Streptomyces; confers resistance to puromycin
   2665..2782    +  misc_feature   cPPT/CTS: central polypurine tract and central termination sequence of HIV-1
   2847..2913    +  CDS            small t antigen (fragment): SV40 (simian virus 40) small t antigen
   2920..4098    +  promoter       EF-1α promoter: strong constitutive promoter for human elongation factor EF-1α
   4139..5704    +  CDS            Puf60 (fragment): PUF60_MOUSE - Experimental evidence at protein level: Swiss-Prot protein existence level 1. DNA- and RNA-binding protein, involved in several nuclear processes such as pre-mRNA splicing, apoptosis and transcription regulation. In association with FUBP1 regulates MYC transcription at the P2 promoter through the core-TFIIH basal transcription factor. Acts as a transcriptional repressor through the core-TFIIH basal transcription factor. Represses FUBP1-induced transcriptional activation but not basal transcription. Decreases ERCC3 helicase activity. Is also involved in pre-mRNA splicing. Promotes
   5720..5773    +  promoter       U6 promoter (fragment): RNA polymerase III promoter for human U6 snRNA
   5815..6403    +  misc_feature   WPRE: woodchuck hepatitis virus posttranscriptional regulatory element
   6454..6473    +  misc_feature   cPPT/CTS (fragment): central polypurine tract and central termination sequence of HIV-1
   6475..6708    +  LTR            3' LTR (ΔU3): self-inactivating 3' long terminal repeat (LTR) from HIV-1
   6786..6907    +  polyA_signal   SV40 poly(A) signal: SV40 polyadenylation signal
   6947..7082    +  rep_origin     SV40 ori: SV40 origin of replication
   7103..7121    -  promoter       T7 promoter: promoter for bacteriophage T7 RNA polymerase
   7129..7284    +  CDS            lacZα (fragment): LacZα fragment of β-galactosidase; lacZ fragment
   7289..7717    +  rep_origin     f1 ori (sequence partly withheld): f1 bacteriophage origin of replication; arrow indicates direction of (+) strand synthesis
   7770..7874    +  promoter       AmpR promoter: bla
   7875..8735    +  CDS            AmpR: β-lactamase; bla; confers resistance to ampicillin, carbenicillin, and related antibiotics
   8906..9494    +  rep_origin     ori: high-copy-number ColE1/pMB1/pBR322/pUC origin of replication
   9677..9769    +  CDS            lacI (fragment): lac repressor; lacI; The lac repressor binds to the lac operator to inhibit transcription in E. coli. This inhibition can be relieved by adding lactose or isopropyl-β-D-thiogalactopyranoside (IPTG).
   9782..9803    +  protein_bind   CAP binding site: CAP binding activates transcription in the presence of cAMP. E. coli catabolite activator protein
   9818..9848    +  promoter       lac promoter: promoter for the E. coli lac operon
   9856..9872    +  protein_bind   lac operator: The lac repressor binds to the lac operator to inhibit transcription in E. coli. This inhibition can be relieved by adding lactose or isopropyl-β-D-thiogalactopyranoside (IPTG). lac repressor encoded by lacI
   9917..9935    +  promoter       T3 promoter: promoter for bacteriophage T3 RNA polymerase
>Addgene plasmid #142657 | TFORF0604 | addgene full sequence | sequence record 462880 | Addgene NGS Result
TTAATGTAGTCTTATGCAATACTCTTGTAGTCTTGCAACATGGTAACGATGAGTTAGCAACATGCCTTAC
AAGGAGAGAAAAAGCACCGTGCATGCCGATTGGTGGAAGTAAGGTGGTACGATCGTGCCTTATTAGGAAG
GCAACAGACGGGTCTGACATGGATTGGACGAACCACTGAATTGCCGCATTGCAGAGATATTGTATTTAAG
TGCCTAGCTCGATACATAAACGGGTCTCTCTGGTTAGACCAGATCTGAGCCTGGGAGCTCTCTGGCTAAC
TAGGGAACCCACTGCTTAAGCCTCAATAAAGCTTGCCTTGAGTGCTTCAAGTAGTGTGTGCCCGTCTGTT
GTGTGACTCTGGTAACTAGAGATCCCTCAGACCCTTTTAGTCAGTGTGGAAAATCTCTAGCAGTGGCGCC
CGAACAGGGACTTGAAAGCGAAAGGGAAACCAGAGGAGCTCTCTCGACGCAGGACTCGGCTTGCTGAAGC
GCGCACGGCAAGAGGCGAGGGGCGGCGACTGGTGAGTACGCCAAAAATTTTGACTAGCGGAGGCTAGAAG
GAGAGAGATGGGTGCGAGAGCGTCAGTATTAAGCGGGGGAGAATTAGATCGCGATGGGAAAAAATTCGGT
TAAGGCCAGGGGGAAAGAAAAAATATAAATTAAAACATATAGTATGGGCAAGCAGGGAGCTAGAACGATT
CGCAGTTAATCCTGGCCTGTTAGAAACATCAGAAGGCTGTAGACAAATACTGGGACAGCTACAACCATCC
CTTCAGACAGGATCAGAAGAACTTAGATCATTATATAATACAGTAGCAACCCTCTATTGTGTGCATCAAA
GGATAGAGATAAAAGACACCAAGGAAGCTTTAGACAAGATAGAGGAAGAGCAAAACAAAAGTAAGACCAC
CGCACAGCAAGCGGCCGCTGATCTTCAGACCTGGAGGAGGAGATATGAGGGACAATTGGAGAAGTGAATT
ATATAAATATAAAGTAGTAAAAATTGAACCATTAGGAGTAGCACCCACCAAGGCAAAGAGAAGAGTGGTG
CAGAGAGAAAAAAGAGCAGTGGGAATAGGAGCTTTGTTCCTTGGGTTCTTGGGAGCAGCAGGAAGCACTA
TGGGCGCAGCGTCAATGACGCTGACGGTACAGGCCAGACAATTATTGTCTGGTATAGTGCAGCAGCAGAA
CAATTTGCTGAGGGCTATTGAGGCGCAACAGCATCTGTTGCAACTCACAGTCTGGGGCATCAAGCAGCTC
CAGGCAAGAATCCTGGCTGTGGAAAGATACCTAAAGGATCAACAGCTCCTGGGGATTTGGGGTTGCTCTG
GAAAACTCATTTGCACCACTGCTGTGCCTTGGAATGCTAGTTGGAGTAATAAATCTCTGGAACAGATTTG
GAATCACACGACCTGGATGGAGTGGGACAGAGAAATTAACAATTACACAAGCTTAATACACTCCTTAATT
GAAGAATCGCAAAACCAGCAAGAAAAGAATGAACAAGAATTATTGGAATTAGATAAATGGGCAAGTTTGT
GGAATTGGTTTAACATAACAAATTGGCTGTGGTATATAAAATTATTCATAATGATAGTAGGAGGCTTGGT
AGGTTTAAGAATAGTTTTTGCTGTACTTTCTATAGTGAATAGAGTTAGGCAGGGATATTCACCATTATCG
TTTCAGACCCACCTCCCAACCCCGAGGGGACCCATGCATTGCATCTCAATTAGTCAGCAACCAGGTGTGG
AAAGTCCCCAGGCTCCCCAGCAGGCAGAAGTATGCAAAGCATGCGTCTCAATTAGTCAGCAACCATAGTC
CCGCCCCTAACTCCGCCCATCCCGCCCCTAACTCCGCCCAGTTCCGCCCATTCTCCGCCCCATGGCTGAC
TAATTTTTTTTATTTATGCAGAGGCCGAGGCCGCCTCGGCCTCTGAGCTATTCCAGAAGTAGTGAGGAGG
CTTTTTTGGAGGCCTAGGCTTTTGCAAAAAGCTTTCTAGAGGTACCACCGGAGCTTACCATGACCGAGTA
CAAGCCCACGGTGCGCCTCGCCACCCGCGACGACGTCCCCAGGGCCGTACGCACCCTCGCCGCCGCGTTC
GCCGACTACCCCGCCACGCGCCACACCGTCGATCCGGACCGCCACATCGAGCGGGTCACCGAGCTGCAAG
AACTCTTCCTCACGCGCGTCGGGCTCGACATCGGCAAGGTGTGGGTCGCGGACGACGGCGCCGCCGTGGC
GGTCTGGACCACGCCGGAGAGCGTCGAAGCGGGGGCGGTGTTCGCCGAGATCGGCCCGCGCATGGCCGAG
TTGAGCGGTTCCCGGCTGGCCGCGCAGCAACAGATGGAAGGCCTCCTGGCGCCGCACCGGCCCAAGGAGC
CCGCGTGGTTCCTGGCCACCGTCGGCGTCTCGCCCGACCACCAGGGCAAGGGTCTGGGCAGCGCCGTCGT
GCTCCCCGGAGTGGAGGCGGCCGAGCGCGCCGGGGTGCCCGCCTTCCTGGAGACCTCCGCGCCCCGCAAC
CTCCCCTTCTACGAGCGGCTCGGCTTCACCGTCACCGCCGACGTCGAGGTGCCCGAAGGACCGCGCACCT
GGTGCATGACCCGCAAGCCCGGTGCCAGTTAACGAATTCTAGATCTTGAGACAAATGGCAGTATTCATCC
ACAATTTTAAAAGAAAAGGGGGGATTGGGGGGTACAGTGCAGGGGAAAGAATAGTAGACATAATAGCAAC
AGACATACAAACTAAAGAATTACAAAAACAAATTACAAAAATTCAAAATTTTCGGGTTTATTACAGGGAC
AGCAGAGATCCACTTTGGCGCCGGCTCGAGGCCTGCAGGTGCAAAGATGGATAAAGTTTTAAACAGAGAG
GAATCTTTGCAGCTAATGGACCTTCTAGGTCTTGAAAGGAGTGGGAATTGGCTCCGGTGCCCGTCAGTGG
GCAGAGCGCACATCGCCCACAGTCCCCGAGAAGTTGGGGGGAGGGGTCGGCAATTGAACCGGTGCCTAGA
GAAGGTGGCGCGGGGTAAACTGGGAAAGTGATGTCGTGTACTGGCTCCGCCTTTTTCCCGAGGGTGGGGG
AGAACCGTATATAAGTGCAGTAGTCGCCGTGAACGTTCTTTTTCGCAACGGGTTTGCCGCCAGAACACAG
GTAAGTGCCGTGTGTGGTTCCCGCGGGCCTGGCCTCTTTACGGGTTATGGCCCTTGCGTGCCTTGAATTA
CTTCCACCTGGCTGCAGTACGTGATTCTTGATCCCGAGCTTCGGGTTGGAAGTGGGTGGGAGAGTTCGAG
GCCTTGCGCTTAAGGAGCCCCTTCGCCTCGTGCTTGAGTTGAGGCCTGGCCTGGGCGCTGGGGCCGCCGC
GTGCGAATCTGGTGGCACCTTCGCGCCTGTCTCGCTGCTTTCGATAAGTCTCTAGCCATTTAAAATTTTT
GATGACCTGCTGCGACGCTTTTTTTCTGGCAAGATAGTCTTGTAAATGCGGGCCAAGATCTGCACACTGG
TATTTCGGTTTTTGGGGCCGCGGGCGGCGACGGGGCCCGTGCGTCCCAGCGCACATGTTCGGCGAGGCGG
GGCCTGCGAGCGCGGCCACCGAGAATCGGACGGGGGTAGTCTCAAGCTGGCCGGCCTGCTCTGGTGCCTG
GCCTCGCGCCGCCGTGTATCGCCCCGCCCTGGGCGGCAAGGCTGGCCCGGTCGGCACCAGTTGCGTGAGC
GGAAAGATGGCCGCTTCCCGGCCCTGCTGCAGGGAGCTCAAAATGGAGGACGCGGCGCTCGGGAGAGCGG
GCGGGTGAGTCACCCACACAAAGGAAAAGGGCCTTTCCGTCCTCAGCCGTCGCTTCATGTGACTCCACGG
AGTACCGGGCGCCGTCCAGGCACCTCGATTAGTTCTCGAGCTTTTGGAGTACGTCGTCTTTAGGTTGGGG
GGAGGGGTTTTATGCGATGGAGTTTCCCCACACTGAGTGGGTGGAGACTGAAGTTAGGCCAGCTTGGCAC
TTGATGTAATTCTCCTTGGAATTTGCCCTTTTTGAGTTTGGATCTTGGTTCATTCTCAAGCCTCAGACAG
TGGTTCAAAGTTTTTTTCTTCCATTTCAGGTGTCGTGAGGCTAGCACCGCCACCATGGCGACGGCGACCA
TAGCTCTCGGCACAGACTCCATCAAGATGGAGAACGGGCAGAGCACAGCCGCCAAGCTGGGGCTGCCTCC
CCTGACGCCCGAGCAGCAGGAGGCCCTTCAGAAGGCCAAGAAGTACGCCATGGAGCAGAGCATCAAGAGT
GTGCTGGTGAAGCAGACCATCGCGCACCAGCAGCAGCAGCTCACCAACCTGCAGATGGCAGCAGTGACAA
TGGGCTTTGGAGATCCTCTCTCACCTTTGCAATCGATGGCGGCTCAGCGGCAGCGGGCGCTGGCCATCAT
GTGCCGCGTCTACGTGGGCTCTATCTACTATGAGCTGGGGGAGGACACCATCCGCCAGGCCTTTGCCCCC
TTTGGCCCCATCAAGAGCATCGACATGTCCTGGGACTCCGTCACCATGAAGCACAAGGGCTTTGCCTTCG
TGGAGTATGAGGTCCCCGAAGCTGCACAGCTGGCCTTGGAGCAGATGAACTCGGTGATGCTGGGGGGCAG
GAACATCAAGGTGGGCAGACCCAGCAACATAGGGCAGGCCCAGCCCATCATAGACCAGTTGGCTGAGGAG
GCACGGGCCTTCAACCGCATCTACGTGGCCTCTGTGCACCAGGACCTCTCAGACGATGACATCAAGAGCG
TGTTTGAGGCCTTTGGCAAGATCAAGTCCTGCACACTGGCCCGGGACCCCACAACTGGCAAGCACAAGGG
CTACGGCTTCATTGAGTACGAGAAGGCCCAGTCGTCCCAAGATGCTGTGTCTTCCATGAACCTCTTTGAC
CTGGGTGGCCAGTACTTGCGGGTGGGCAAGGCTGTCACACCGCCCATGCCCCTACTCACACCAGCCACGC
CTGGAGGCCTCCCACCTGCCGCTGCTGTGGCAGCTGCTGCAGCCACTGCCAAGATCACAGCTCAGGAAGC
AGTGGCCGGAGCAGCGGTGCTGGGTACCCTGGGCACACCTGGACTGGTGTCCCCAGCACTGACCCTGGCC
CAGCCCCTGGGCACTTTGCCCCAGGCTGTCATGGCTGCCCAGGCACCTGGAGTCATCACAGGTGTGACCC
CAGCCCGTCCTCCTATCCCGGTCACCATCCCCTCGGTGGGAGTGGTGAACCCCATCCTGGCCAGCCCTCC
AACGCTGGGTCTCCTGGAGCCCAAGAAGGAGAAGGAAGAAGAGGAGCTGTTTCCCGAGTCAGAGCGGCCA
GAGATGCTGAGCGAGCAGGAGCACATGAGCATCTCGGGCAGTAGCGCCCGACACATGGTGATGCAGAAGC
TGCTCCGCAAGCAGGAGTCTACAGTGATGGTTCTGCGCAACATGGTGGACCCCAAGGACATCGATGATGA
CCTGGAAGGGGAGGTGACAGAGGAGTGTGGCAAGTTCGGGGCCGTGAACCGCGTCATCATCTACCAAGAG
AAACAAGGCGAGGAGGAGGATGCAGAAATCATTGTCAAGATCTTTGTGGAGTTTTCCATAGCCTCTGAGA
CTCATAAGGCCATCCAGGCCCTCAATGGCCGCTGGTTTGCTGGCCGCAAGGTGGTGGCTGAAGTGTACGA
CCAGGAGCGTTTTGATAACAGTGACCTCTCTGCGTAGTAATGAACTAGTCCGTAACTTGAAAGTATTTCG
ATTTCTTGGCTTTATATATCTTGTGGAAAGGACGAGGTAACCCGCCCATAGACACGGATACGCGTTAAGT
CGACAATCAACCTCTGGATTACAAAATTTGTGAAAGATTGACTGGTATTCTTAACTATGTTGCTCCTTTT
ACGCTATGTGGATACGCTGCTTTAATGCCTTTGTATCATGCTATTGCTTCCCGTATGGCTTTCATTTTCT
CCTCCTTGTATAAATCCTGGTTGCTGTCTCTTTATGAGGAGTTGTGGCCCGTTGTCAGGCAACGTGGCGT
GGTGTGCACTGTGTTTGCTGACGCAACCCCCACTGGTTGGGGCATTGCCACCACCTGTCAGCTCCTTTCC
GGGACTTTCGCTTTCCCCCTCCCTATTGCCACGGCGGAACTCATCGCCGCCTGCCTTGCCCGCTGCTGGA
CAGGGGCTCGGCTGTTGGGCACTGACAATTCCGTGGTGTTGTCGGGGAAATCATCGTCCTTTCCTTGGCT
GCTCGCCTGTGTTGCCACCTGGATTCTGCGCGGGACGTCCTTCTGCTACGTCCCTTCGGCCCTCAATCCA
GCGGACCTTCCTTCCCGCGGCCTGCTGCCGGCTCTGCGGCCTCTTCCGCGTCTTCGCCTTCGCCCTCAGA
CGAGTCGGATCTCCCTTTGGGCCGCCTCCCCGCGTCGACTTTAAGACCAATGACTTACAAGGCAGCTGTA
GATCTTAGCCACTTTTTAAAAGAAAAGGGGGGACTGGAAGGGCTAATTCACTCCCAACGAAGACAAGATC
TGCTTTTTGCTTGTACTGGGTCTCTCTGGTTAGACCAGATCTGAGCCTGGGAGCTCTCTGGCTAACTAGG
GAACCCACTGCTTAAGCCTCAATAAAGCTTGCCTTGAGTGCTTCAAGTAGTGTGTGCCCGTCTGTTGTGT
GACTCTGGTAACTAGAGATCCCTCAGACCCTTTTAGTCAGTGTGGAAAATCTCTAGCAGTACGTATAGTA
GTTCATGTCATCTTATTATTCAGTATTTATAACTTGCAAAGAAATGAATATCAGAGAGTGAGAGGAACTT
GTTTATTGCAGCTTATAATGGTTACAAATAAAGCAATAGCATCACAAATTTCACAAATAAAGCATTTTTT
TCACTGCATTCTAGTTGTGGTTTGTCCAAACTCATCAATGTATCTTATCATGTCTGGCTCTAGCTATCCC
GCCCCTAACTCCGCCCATCCCGCCCCTAACTCCGCCCAGTTCCGCCCATTCTCCGCCCCATGGCTGACTA
ATTTTTTTTATTTATGCAGAGGCCGAGGCCGCCTCGGCCTCTGAGCTATTCCAGAAGTAGTGAGGAGGCT
TTTTTGGAGGCCTAGGGACGTACCCAATTCGCCCTATAGTGAGTCGTATTACGCGCGCTCACTGGCCGTC
GTTTTACAACGTCGTGACTGGGAAAACCCTGGCGTTACCCAACTTAATCGCCTTGCAGCACATCCCCCTT
TCGCCAGCTGGCGTAATAGCGAAGAGGCCCGCACCGATCGCCCTTCCCAACAGTTGCGCAGCCTGAATGG
CGAATGGG
[124 nt withheld, positions 7289-7412]
C
[91 nt withheld, positions 7414-7504]
A
[49 nt withheld, positions 7506-7554]
CCTTTGACGTTGGAGTCCACGTTCTTT
[37 nt withheld, positions 7582-7618]
ACCCTATCTCGGTCTATTCTTTTGATTTATAAGGGATTTTGCCGATTTCGGCCTATTGGTTAAAAAATGA
GCTGATTTAACAAAAATTTAACGCGAATTTTAACAAAATATTAACGCTTACAATTTAGGTGGCACTTTTC
GGGGAAATGTGCGCGGAACCCCTATTTGTTTATTTTTCTAAATACATTCAAATATGTATCCGCTCATGAG
ACAATAACCCTGATAAATGCTTCAATAATATTGAAAAAGGAAGAGTATGAGTATTCAACATTTCCGTGTC
GCCCTTATTCCCTTTTTTGCGGCATTTTGCCTTCCTGTTTTTGCTCACCCAGAAACGCTGGTGAAAGTAA
AAGATGCTGAAGATCAGTTGGGTGCACGAGTGGGTTACATCGAACTGGATCTCAACAGCGGTAAGATCCT
TGAGAGTTTTCGCCCCGAAGAACGTTTTCCAATGATGAGCACTTTTAAAGTTCTGCTATGTGGCGCGGTA
TTATCCCGTATTGACGCCGGGCAAGAGCAACTCGGTCGCCGCATACACTATTCTCAGAATGACTTGGTTG
AGTACTCACCAGTCACAGAAAAGCATCTTACGGATGGCATGACAGTAAGAGAATTATGCAGTGCTGCCAT
AACCATGAGTGATAACACTGCGGCCAACTTACTTCTGACAACGATCGGAGGACCGAAGGAGCTAACCGCT
TTTTTGCACAACATGGGGGATCATGTAACTCGCCTTGATCGTTGGGAACCGGAGCTGAATGAAGCCATAC
CAAACGACGAGCGTGACACCACGATGCCTGTAGCAATGGCAACAACGTTGCGCAAACTATTAACTGGCGA
ACTACTTACTCTAGCTTCCCGGCAACAATTAATAGACTGGATGGAGGCGGATAAAGTTGCAGGACCACTT
CTGCGCTCGGCCCTTCCGGCTGGCTGGTTTATTGCTGATAAATCTGGAGCCGGTGAGCGTGGGTCTCGCG
GTATCATTGCAGCACTGGGGCCAGATGGTAAGCCCTCCCGTATCGTAGTTATCTACACGACGGGGAGTCA
GGCAACTATGGATGAACGAAATAGACAGATCGCTGAGATAGGTGCCTCACTGATTAAGCATTGGTAACTG
TCAGACCAAGTTTACTCATATATACTTTAGATTGATTTAAAACTTCATTTTTAATTTAAAAGGATCTAGG
TGAAGATCCTTTTTGATAATCTCATGACCAAAATCCCTTAACGTGAGTTTTCGTTCCACTGAGCGTCAGA
CCCCGTAGAAAAGATCAAAGGATCTTCTTGAGATCCTTTTTTTCTGCGCGTAATCTGCTGCTTGCAAACA
AAAAAACCACCGCTACCAGCGGTGGTTTGTTTGCCGGATCAAGAGCTACCAACTCTTTTTCCGAAGGTAA
CTGGCTTCAGCAGAGCGCAGATACCAAATACTGTTCTTCTAGTGTAGCCGTAGTTAGGCCACCACTTCAA
GAACTCTGTAGCACCGCCTACATACCTCGCTCTGCTAATCCTGTTACCAGTGGCTGCTGCCAGTGGCGAT
AAGTCGTGTCTTACCGGGTTGGACTCAAGACGATAGTTACCGGATAAGGCGCAGCGGTCGGGCTGAACGG
GGGGTTCGTGCACACAGCCCAGCTTGGAGCGAACGACCTACACCGAACTGAGATACCTACAGCGTGAGCT
ATGAGAAAGCGCCACGCTTCCCGAAGGGAGAAAGGCGGACAGGTATCCGGTAAGCGGCAGGGTCGGAACA
GGAGAGCGCACGAGGGAGCTTCCAGGGGGAAACGCCTGGTATCTTTATAGTCCTGTCGGGTTTCGCCACC
TCTGACTTGAGCGTCGATTTTTGTGATGCTCGTCAGGGGGGCGGAGCCTATGGAAAAACGCCAGCAACGC
GGCCTTTTTACGGTTCCTGGCCTTTTGCTGGCCTTTTGCTCACATGTTCTTTCCTGCGTTATCCCCTGAT
TCTGTGGATAACCGTATTACCGCCTTTGAGTGAGCTGATACCGCTCGCCGCAGCCGAACGACCGAGCGCA
GCGAGTCAGTGAGCGAGGAAGCGGAAGAGCGCCCAATACGCAAACCGCCTCTCCCCGCGCGTTGGCCGAT
TCATTAATGCAGCTGGCACGACAGGTTTCCCGACTGGAAAGCGGGCAGTGAGCGCAACGCAATTAATGTG
AGTTAGCTCACTCATTAGGCACCCCAGGCTTTACACTTTATGCTTCCGGCTCGTATGTTGTGTGGAATTG
TGAGCGGATAACAATTTCACACAGGAAACAGCTATGACCATGATTACGCCAAGCGCGCAATTAACCCTCA
CTAAAGGGAACAAAAGCTGGAGCTGCAAGC
