>Addgene plasmid #142657 | TFORF0604 | depositor partial sequence | sequence record 280109 | Insert
ACCGCCACCATGGCGACGGCGACCATAGCTCTCGGCACAGACTCCATCAAGATGGAGAACGGGCAGAGCA
CAGCCGCCAAGCTGGGGCTGCCTCCCCTGACGCCCGAGCAGCAGGAGGCCCTTCAGAAGGCCAAGAAGTA
CGCCATGGAGCAGAGCATCAAGAGTGTGCTGGTGAAGCAGACCATCGCGCACCAGCAGCAGCAGCTCACC
AACCTGCAGATGGCAGCAGTGACAATGGGCTTTGGAGATCCTCTCTCACCTTTGCAATCGATGGCGGCTC
AGCGGCAGCGGGCGCTGGCCATCATGTGCCGCGTCTACGTGGGCTCTATCTACTATGAGCTGGGGGAGGA
CACCATCCGCCAGGCCTTTGCCCCCTTTGGCCCCATCAAGAGCATCGACATGTCCTGGGACTCCGTCACC
ATGAAGCACAAGGGCTTTGCCTTCGTGGAGTATGAGGTCCCCGAAGCTGCACAGCTGGCCTTGGAGCAGA
TGAACTCGGTGATGCTGGGGGGCAGGAACATCAAGGTGGGCAGACCCAGCAACATAGGGCAGGCCCAGCC
CATCATAGACCAGTTGGCTGAGGAGGCACGGGCCTTCAACCGCATCTACGTGGCCTCTGTGCACCAGGAC
CTCTCAGACGATGACATCAAGAGCGTGTTTGAGGCCTTTGGCAAGATCAAGTCCTGCACACTGGCCCGGG
ACCCCACAACTGGCAAGCACAAGGGCTACGGCTTCATTGAGTACGAGAAGGCCCAGTCGTCCCAAGATGC
TGTGTCTTCCATGAACCTCTTTGACCTGGGTGGCCAGTACTTGCGGGTGGGCAAGGCTGTCACACCGCCC
ATGCCCCTACTCACACCAGCCACGCCTGGAGGCCTCCCACCTGCCGCTGCTGTGGCAGCTGCTGCAGCCA
CTGCCAAGATCACAGCTCAGGAAGCAGTGGCCGGAGCAGCGGTGCTGGGTACCCTGGGCACACCTGGACT
GGTGTCCCCAGCACTGACCCTGGCCCAGCCCCTGGGCACTTTGCCCCAGGCTGTCATGGCTGCCCAGGCA
CCTGGAGTCATCACAGGTGTGACCCCAGCCCGTCCTCCTATCCCGGTCACCATCCCCTCGGTGGGAGTGG
TGAACCCCATCCTGGCCAGCCCTCCAACGCTGGGTCTCCTGGAGCCCAAGAAGGAGAAGGAAGAAGAGGA
GCTGTTTCCCGAGTCAGAGCGGCCAGAGATGCTGAGCGAGCAGGAGCACATGAGCATCTCGGGCAGTAGC
GCCCGACACATGGTGATGCAGAAGCTGCTCCGCAAGCAGGAGTCTACAGTGATGGTTCTGCGCAACATGG
TGGACCCCAAGGACATCGATGATGACCTGGAAGGGGAGGTGACAGAGGAGTGTGGCAAGTTCGGGGCCGT
GAACCGCGTCATCATCTACCAAGAGAAACAAGGCGAGGAGGAGGATGCAGAAATCATTGTCAAGATCTTT
GTGGAGTTTTCCATAGCCTCTGAGACTCATAAGGCCATCCAGGCCCTCAATGGCCGCTGGTTTGCTGGCC
GCAAGGTGGTGGCTGAAGTGTACGACCAGGAGCGTTTTGATAACAGTGACCTCTCTGCGTAGTAATGAAC
TAGTCCGTAACTTGAAAGTATTTCGATTTCTTGGCTTTATATATCTTGTGGAAAGGACGAGGTAACCCGC
CCATAGACACGGAT
