>Addgene plasmid #142657 | TFORF0604 | depositor partial sequence | sequence record 280110 | Barcode
GGTAACCCGCCCATAGACACGGAT
